Addgene plasmid #198737: pAAV_CaMKIIa_SERT_EYFP
Purpose: Serotonin transporter with EYFP fluorescent protein driven by CaMKIIa promoter on a AAV vector
Depositing lab: Lin Tian. Depositing organization: University of California, Davis. Publication: Psychedelics promote neuroplasticity through the activation of intracellular 5-HT2A receptors. Vargas MV, Dunlap LE, Dong C, Carter SJ, Tombari RJ, Jami SA, Cameron LP, Patel SD, Hennessey JJ, Saeger HN, McCorvy JD, Gray JA, Tian L, Olson DE. Science. 2023 Feb 17;379(6633):700-706. doi: 10.1126/science.adf0435. Epub 2023 Feb 16. PubMed 36795823.
Backbone
  Vector backbone: pAAV-CaMKIIa
  Backbone size w/o insert (bp): 5367
  Total vector size (bp): 7995
  Vector type: Mammalian Expression, AAV
Growth in bacteria
  Bacterial resistance: Ampicillin, 100 μg/mL
  Growth temperature: 30°C
  Growth strain: NEB Stable
  Copy number: High Copy
Gene/Insert
  Gene/Insert name: Serotonin transporter and yellow fluorescent protein (alt name: SERT-EYFP)
  Species: Synthetic
  Insert size (bp): 2628
  Promoter: CaMKIIa
  Cloning method: Restriction Enzyme; 5′ cloning site BamHI (not destroyed); 3′ cloning site HindIII (not destroyed)
  Sequencing primers: 5′ CGAAGGCTCGCGAGGCTG; 3′ CATAGCGTAAAAGGAGCAACA
Terms and licenses: Academic/Nonprofit Terms; Industry Terms: Not Available to Industry
How to cite: pAAV_CaMKIIa_SERT_EYFP was a gift from Lin Tian (Addgene plasmid # 198737 ; http://n2t.net/addgene:198737 ; RRID:Addgene_198737)
