[The description below was written by a language model from this plasmid's Addgene catalogue record and pLannotate feature annotations shown in this document.]
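Description:
pAAV_CaMKIIa_SERT_EYFP is an adeno-associated virus transfer plasmid of roughly 8 kb for mammalian, neuron-directed expression of the serotonin transporter together with a yellow fluorescent protein. It is built on the pAAV-CaMKIIa backbone and is maintained in E. coli through a high-copy ColE1/pUC-type origin with ampicillin selection from the β-lactamase gene and its own promoter. An f1 phage origin and short remnants of the pBR322 bom and rop regions are also annotated. The catalogue lists a recombination-deficient host strain, which is typical for plasmids carrying repeat-rich ITRs.

The expression cassette lies between AAV2 inverted terminal repeats, the cis elements needed for replication and packaging of the genome into AAV particles. The downstream ITR is annotated in full, whereas the upstream one is detected only as two short fragments, which may reflect sequencing or annotation difficulty in this structured region rather than a real truncation. Within the ITRs, the mouse CaMKIIα promoter, commonly used to favour expression in excitatory forebrain neurons, drives an SLC6A4 coding sequence matching human SERT, although the catalogue lists the insert species as synthetic. EYFP follows after a gap of only a few codons on the same strand. This suggests a C-terminal SERT-EYFP fusion, but the record does not explicitly state the nature of the junction. A WPRE enhances transcript stability and expression, and the human growth hormone polyadenylation signal terminates the message.

The construct can be transfected directly or packaged into AAV to introduce a fluorescently trackable serotonin transporter into neurons. The associated publication concerns intracellular 5-HT2A receptor signalling and neuroplasticity.
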