Features (pLannotate 1.2.2; 15 found; start..end, strand, type, name):
    396..445     -  misc_feature   bom (fragment): basis of mobility region from pBR322
    547..582     -  CDS            rop (fragment): Rop protein, which maintains plasmids at low copy number; rop
    677..781     +  promoter       AmpR promoter: bla
    782..1642    +  CDS            AmpR: β-lactamase; bla; confers resistance to ampicillin, carbenicillin, and related antibiotics
   1813..2401    +  rep_origin     ori: high-copy-number ColE1/pMB1/pBR322/pUC origin of replication
   2474..2501    +  repeat_region  AAV2 ITR (fragment): inverted terminal repeat of adeno-associated virus serotype 2 inverted
   2530..2557    +  repeat_region  AAV2 ITR (fragment): inverted terminal repeat of adeno-associated virus serotype 2 inverted
   2611..3899    +  promoter       CaMKII promoter: promoter for the mouse calcium/calmodulin-dependent kinase II α subunit
   3930..5819    +  CDS            SLC6A4: SC6A4_HUMAN - Also known as HTT, SERT. Experimental evidence at protein level: Swiss-Prot protein existence level 1. Serotonin transporter whose primary function in the central nervous system involves the regulation of serotonergic signaling via transport of serotonin molecules from the synaptic cleft back into the pre-synaptic terminal for re-utilization. Plays a key role in mediating regulation of the availability of serotonin to other receptors of serotonergic systems. Terminates the action of serotonin and recycles it in a sodium-dependent manner. From Homo sapiens (Human).
   5838..6557    +  CDS            EYFP: enhanced YFP mammalian codon-optimized
   6573..7161    +  misc_feature   WPRE: woodchuck hepatitis virus posttranscriptional regulatory element
   7193..7669    +  polyA_signal   hGH poly(A) signal: human growth hormone polyadenylation signal
   7709..7849    +  repeat_region  AAV2 ITR: inverted terminal repeat of adeno-associated virus serotype 2 inverted
   7854..7905    -  misc_feature   bom (fragment): basis of mobility region from pBR322
   7924..395     +  rep_origin     f1 ori (across the origin) (sequence partly withheld): f1 bacteriophage origin of replication; arrow indicates direction of (+) strand synthesis
>Addgene plasmid #198737 | pAAV_CaMKIIa_SERT_EYFP | addgene full sequence | sequence record 388777 | Addgene NGS Result
TACACTTGCCAGCGCCT
[46 nt withheld, positions 18-63]
C
[141 nt withheld, positions 65-205]
CCTTTGACGTTGGAGTCCACGTTCTTT
[37 nt withheld, positions 233-269]
ACTCTATCTCGGGCTATTCTTTTGATTTATAAGGGATTTTGCCGATTTCGGTCTATTGGTTAAAAAATGA
GCTGATTTAACAAAAATTTAACGCGAATTTTAACAAAATATTAACGTTTACAATTTTATGGTGCACTCTC
AGTACAATCTGCTCTGATGCCGCATAGTTAAGCCAGCCCCGACACCCGCCAACACCCGCTGACGCGCCCT
GACGGGCTTGTCTGCTCCCGGCATCCGCTTACAGACAAGCTGTGACCGTCTCCGGGAGCTGCATGTGTCA
GAGGTTTTCACCGTCATCACCGAAACGCGCGAGACGAAAGGGCCTCGTGATACGCCTATTTTTATAGGTT
AATGTCATGATAATAATGGTTTCTTAGACGTCAGGTGGCACTTTTCGGGGAAATGTGCGCGGAACCCCTA
TTTGTTTATTTTTCTAAATACATTCAAATATGTATCCGCTCATGAGACAATAACCCTGATAAATGCTTCA
ATAATATTGAAAAAGGAAGAGTATGAGTATTCAACATTTCCGTGTCGCCCTTATTCCCTTTTTTGCGGCA
TTTTGCCTTCCTGTTTTTGCTCACCCAGAAACGCTGGTGAAAGTAAAAGATGCTGAAGATCAGTTGGGTG
CACGAGTGGGTTACATCGAACTGGATCTCAACAGCGGTAAGATCCTTGAGAGTTTTCGCCCCGAAGAACG
TTTTCCAATGATGAGCACTTTTAAAGTTCTGCTATGTGGCGCGGTATTATCCCGTATTGACGCCGGGCAA
GAGCAACTCGGTCGCCGCATACACTATTCTCAGAATGACTTGGTTGAGTACTCACCAGTCACAGAAAAGC
ATCTTACGGATGGCATGACAGTAAGAGAATTATGCAGTGCTGCCATAACCATGAGTGATAACACTGCGGC
CAACTTACTTCTGACAACGATCGGAGGACCGAAGGAGCTAACCGCTTTTTTGCACAACATGGGGGATCAT
GTAACTCGCCTTGATCGTTGGGAACCGGAGCTGAATGAAGCCATACCAAACGACGAGCGTGACACCACGA
TGCCTGTAGCAATGGCAACAACGTTGCGCAAACTATTAACTGGCGAACTACTTACTCTAGCTTCCCGGCA
ACAATTAATAGACTGGATGGAGGCGGATAAAGTTGCAGGACCACTTCTGCGCTCGGCCCTTCCGGCTGGC
TGGTTTATTGCTGATAAATCTGGAGCCGGTGAGCGTGGGTCTCGCGGTATCATTGCAGCACTGGGGCCAG
ATGGTAAGCCCTCCCGTATCGTAGTTATCTACACGACGGGGAGTCAGGCAACTATGGATGAACGAAATAG
ACAGATCGCTGAGATAGGTGCCTCACTGATTAAGCATTGGTAACTGTCAGACCAAGTTTACTCATATATA
CTTTAGATTGATTTAAAACTTCATTTTTAATTTAAAAGGATCTAGGTGAAGATCCTTTTTGATAATCTCA
TGACCAAAATCCCTTAACGTGAGTTTTCGTTCCACTGAGCGTCAGACCCCGTAGAAAAGATCAAAGGATC
TTCTTGAGATCCTTTTTTTCTGCGCGTAATCTGCTGCTTGCAAACAAAAAAACCACCGCTACCAGCGGTG
GTTTGTTTGCCGGATCAAGAGCTACCAACTCTTTTTCCGAAGGTAACTGGCTTCAGCAGAGCGCAGATAC
CAAATACTGTTCTTCTAGTGTAGCCGTAGTTAGGCCACCACTTCAAGAACTCTGTAGCACCGCCTACATA
CCTCGCTCTGCTAATCCTGTTACCAGTGGCTGCTGCCAGTGGCGATAAGTCGTGTCTTACCGGGTTGGAC
TCAAGACGATAGTTACCGGATAAGGCGCAGCGGTCGGGCTGAACGGGGGGTTCGTGCACACAGCCCAGCT
TGGAGCGAACGACCTACACCGAACTGAGATACCTACAGCGTGAGCTATGAGAAAGCGCCACGCTTCCCGA
AGGGAGAAAGGCGGACAGGTATCCGGTAAGCGGCAGGGTCGGAACAGGAGAGCGCACGAGGGAGCTTCCA
GGGGGAAACGCCTGGTATCTTTATAGTCCTGTCGGGTTTCGCCACCTCTGACTTGAGCGTCGATTTTTGT
GATGCTCGTCAGGGGGGCGGAGCCTATGGAAAAACGCCAGCAACGCGGCCTTTTTACGGTTCCTGGCCTT
TTGCTGGCCTTTTGCTCACATGTCCTGCAGGCAGCTGCGCGCTCGCTCGCTCACTGAGGCCGCCCGGGCG
TCGGGCGACCTTTGGTCGCCCGGCCTCAGTGAGCGAGCGAGCGCGCAGAGAGGGAGTGGCCAACTCCATC
ACTAGGGGTTCCTGCGGCCGCACGCGTTTAACATTATGGCCTTAGGTCACTTCATCTCCATGGGGTTCTT
CTTCTGATTTTCTAGAAAATGAGATGGGGGTGCAGAGAGCTTCCTCAGTGACCTGCCCAGGGTCACATCA
GAAATGTCAGAGCTAGAACTTGAACTCAGATTACTAATCTTAAATTCCATGCCTTGGGGGCATGCAAGTA
CGATATACAGAAGGAGTGAACTCATTAGGGCAGATGACCAATGAGTTTAGGAAAGAAGAGTCCAGGGCAG
GGTACATCTACACCACCCGCCCAGCCCTGGGTGAGTCCAGCCACGTTCACCTCATTATAGTTGCCTCTCT
CCAGTCCTACCTTGACGGGAAGCACAAGCAGAAACTGGGACAGGAGCCCCAGGAGACCAAATCTTCATGG
TCCCTCTGGGAGGATGGGTGGGGAGAGCTGTGGCAGAGGCCTCAGGAGGGGCCCTGCTGCTCAGTGGTGA
CAGATAGGGGTGAGAAAGCAGACAGAGTCATTCCGTCAGCATTCTGGGTCTGTTTGGTACTTCTTCTCAC
GCTAAGGTGGCGGTGTGATATGCACAATGGCTAAAAAGCAGGGAGAGCTGGAAAGAAACAAGGACAGAGA
CAGAGGCCAAGTCAACCAGACCAATTCCCAGAGGAAGCAAAGAAACCATTACAGAGACTACAAGGGGGAA
GGGAAGGAGAGATGAATTAGCTTCCCCTGTAAACCTTAGAACCCAGCTGTTGCCAGGGCAACGGGGCAAT
ACCTGTCTCTTCAGAGGAGATGAAGTTGCCAGGGTAACTACATCCTGTCTTTCTCAAGGACCATCCCAGA
ATGTGGCACCCACTAGCCGTTACCATAGCAACTGCCTCTTTGCCCCACTTAATCCCATCCCGTCTGTTAA
AAGGGCCCTATAGTTGGAGGTGGGGGAGGTAGGAAGAGCGATGATCACTTGTGGACTAAGTTTGTTCGCA
TCCCCTTCTCCAACCCCCTCAGTACATCACCCTGGGGGAACAGGGTCCACTTGCTCCTGGGCCCACACAG
TCCTGCAGTATTGTGTATATAAGGCCAGGGCAAAGAGGAGCAGGTTTTAAAGTGAAAGGCAGGCAGGTGT
TGGGGAGGCAGTTACCGGGGCAACGGGAACAGGGCGTTTCGGAGGTGGTTGCCATGGGGACCTGGATGCT
GACGAAGGCTCGCGAGGCTGTGAGCAGCCACAGTGCCCTGCTCAGAAGCCCCAAGCTCGTCAGTCAAGCC
GGTTCTCCGTTTGCACTCAGGAGCACGGGCAGGCGAGTGGCCCCTAGTTCTGGGGGCAGCTCTAGAGCGG
TACCGGATCCACCCGCCACCATGGAGACGACGCCCTTGAATTCTCAGAAGCAGCTATCAGCGTGTGAAGA
TGGAGAAGATTGTCAGGAAAACGGAGTTCTACAGAAGGTTGTTCCCACCCCAGGGGACAAAGTGGAGTCC
GGGCAAATATCCAATGGGTACTCAGCAGTTCCAAGTCCTGGTGCGGGAGATGACACACGGCACTCTATCC
CAGCGACCACCACCACCCTAGTGGCTGAGCTTCATCAAGGGGAACGGGAGACCTGGGGCAAGAAGGTGGA
TTTCCTTCTCTCAGTGATTGGCTATGCTGTGGACCTGGGCAATGTCTGGCGCTTCCCCTACATATGTTAC
CAGAATGGAGGGGGGGCATTCCTCCTCCCCTACACCATCATGGCCATTTTTGGGGGAATCCCGCTCTTTT
ACATGGAGCTCGCACTGGGACAGTACCACCGAAATGGATGCATTTCAATATGGAGGAAAATCTGCCCGAT
TTTCAAAGGGATTGGTTATGCCATCTGCATCATTGCCTTTTACATTGCTTCCTACTACAACACCATCATG
GCCTGGGCGCTATACTACCTCATCTCCTCCTTCACGGACCAGCTGCCCTGGACCAGCTGCAAGAACTCCT
GGAACACTGGCAACTGCACCAATTACTTCTCCGAGGACAACATCACCTGGACCCTCCATTCCACGTCCCC
TGCTGAAGAATTTTACACGCGCCACGTCCTGCAGATCCACCGGTCTAAGGGGCTCCAGGACCTGGGGGGC
ATCAGCTGGCAGCTGGCCCTCTGCATCATGCTGATCTTCACTGTTATCTACTTCAGCATCTGGAAAGGCG
TCAAGACCTCTGGCAAGGTGGTGTGGGTGACAGCCACCTTCCCTTATATCATCCTTTCTGTCCTGCTGGT
GAGGGGTGCCACCCTCCCTGGAGCCTGGAGGGGTGTTCTCTTCTACTTGAAACCCAATTGGCAGAAACTC
CTGGAGACAGGGGTGTGGATAGATGCAGCCGCTCAGATCTTCTTCTCTCTTGGTCCGGGCTTTGGGGTCC
TGCTGGCTTTTGCTAGCTACAACAAGTTCAACAACAACTGCTACCAAGATGCCCTGGTGACCAGCGTGGT
GAACTGCATGACGAGCTTCGTTTCGGGATTTGTCATCTTCACAGTGCTCGGTTACATGGCTGAGATGAGG
AATGAAGATGTGTCTGAGGTGGCCAAAGACGCAGGTCCCAGCCTCCTCTTCATCACGTATGCAGAAGCGA
TAGCCAACATGCCAGCGTCCACTTTCTTTGCCATCATCTTCTTTCTGATGTTAATCACGCTGGGCTTGGA
CAGCACGTTTGCAGGCTTGGAGGGGGTGATCACGGCTGTGCTGGATGAGTTCCCACACGTCTGGGCCAAG
CGCCGGGAGCGGTTCGTGCTCGCCGTGGTCATCACCTGCTTCTTTGGTTCTCTGGTCACCCTGACTTTTG
GAGGGGCCTACGTGGTGAAGCTGCTGGAGGAGTATGCCACGGGGCCCGCAGTGCTCACTGTCGCGCTGAT
CGAAGCAGTCGCTGTGTCTTGGTTCTATGGCATCACTCAGTTCTGCAGGGACGTGAAGGAAATGCTCGGC
TTCAGCCCGGGGTGGTTCTGGAGGATCTGCTGGGTGGCCATCAGCCCTCTGTTTCTCCTGTTCATCATTT
GCAGTTTTCTGATGAGCCCGCCACAACTACGACTTTTCCAATATAATTATCCTTACTGGAGTATCATCTT
GGGTTACTGCATAGGAACCTCATCTTTCATTTGCATCCCCACATATATAGCTTATCGGTTGATCATCACT
CCAGGGACATTTAAAGAGCGTATTATTAAAAGTATTACCCCAGAAACACCAACAGAAATTCCTTGTGGGG
ACATCCGCTTGAATGCTGTGGGAATTCCGGTCGCCACCATGGTGAGCAAGGGCGAGGAGCTGTTCACCGG
GGTGGTGCCCATCCTGGTCGAGCTGGACGGCGACGTAAACGGCCACAAGTTCAGCGTGTCCGGCGAGGGC
GAGGGCGATGCCACCTACGGCAAGCTGACCCTGAAGTTCATCTGCACCACCGGCAAGCTGCCCGTGCCCT
GGCCCACCCTCGTGACCACCTTCGGCTACGGCCTGCAGTGCTTCGCCCGCTACCCCGACCACATGAAGCA
GCACGACTTCTTCAAGTCCGCCATGCCCGAAGGCTACGTCCAGGAGCGCACCATCTTCTTCAAGGACGAC
GGCAACTACAAGACCCGCGCCGAGGTGAAGTTCGAGGGCGACACCCTGGTGAACCGCATCGAGCTGAAGG
GCATCGACTTCAAGGAGGACGGCAACATCCTGGGGCACAAGCTGGAGTACAACTACAACAGCCACAACGT
CTATATCATGGCCGACAAGCAGAAGAACGGCATCAAGGTGAACTTCAAGATCCGCCACAACATCGAGGAC
GGCAGCGTGCAGCTCGCCGACCACTACCAGCAGAACACCCCCATCGGCGACGGCCCCGTGCTGCTGCCCG
ACAACCACTACCTGAGCTACCAGTCCGCCCTGAGCAAAGACCCCAACGAGAAGCGCGATCACATGGTCCT
GCTGGAGTTCGTGACCGCCGCCGGGATCACTCTCGGCATGGACGAGCTGTACAAGTAAAGCAAGCTTATC
GATAATCAACCTCTGGATTACAAAATTTGTGAAAGATTGACTGGTATTCTTAACTATGTTGCTCCTTTTA
CGCTATGTGGATACGCTGCTTTAATGCCTTTGTATCATGCTATTGCTTCCCGTATGGCTTTCATTTTCTC
CTCCTTGTATAAATCCTGGTTGCTGTCTCTTTATGAGGAGTTGTGGCCCGTTGTCAGGCAACGTGGCGTG
GTGTGCACTGTGTTTGCTGACGCAACCCCCACTGGTTGGGGCATTGCCACCACCTGTCAGCTCCTTTCCG
GAACTTTCGCTTTCCCCCTCCCTATTGCCACGGCGGAACTCATCGCCGCCTGCCTTGCCCGCTGCTGGAC
AGGGGCTCGGCTGTTGGGCACTGACAATTCCGTGGTGTTGTCGGGGAAATCATCGTCCTTTCCTTGGCTG
CTCGCCTATGTTGCCACCTGGATTCTGCGCGGGACGTCCTTCTGCTACGTCCCTTCGGCCCTCAATCCAG
CGGACCTTCCTTCCCGCGGCCTGCTGCCGGCTCTGCGGCCTCTTCCGCGTCTTCGCCTTCGCCCTCAGAC
GAGTCGGATCTCCCTTTGGGCCGCCTCCCCGCATCGATACCGAGCGCTGCTCGAGAGATCTACGGGTGGC
ATCCCTGTGACCCCTCCCCAGTGCCTCTCCTGGCCCTGGAAGTTGCCACTCCAGTGCCCACCAGCCTTGT
CCTAATAAAATTAAGTTGCATCATTTTGTCTGACTAGGTGTCCTTCTATAATATTATGGGGTGGAGGGGG
GTGGTATGGAGCAAGGGGCAAGTTGGGAAGACAACCTGTAGGGCCTGCGGGGTCTATTGGGAACCAAGCT
GGAGTGCAGTGGCACAATCTTGGCTCACTGCAATCTCCGCCTCCTGGGTTCAAGCGATTCTCCTGCCTCA
GCCTCCCGAGTTGTTGGGATTCCAGGCATGCATGACCAGGCTCAGCTAATTTTTGTTTTTTTGGTAGAGA
CGGGGTTTCACCATATTGGCCAGGCTGGTCTCCAACTCCTAATCTCAGGTGATCTACCCACCTTGGCCTC
CCAAATTGCTGGGATTACAGGCGTGAACCACTGCTCCCTTCCCTGTCCTTCTGATTTTGTAGGTAACCAC
GTGCGGACCGAGCGGCCGCAGGAACCCCTAGTGATGGAGTTGGCCACTCCCTCTCTGCGCGCTCGCTCGC
TCACTGAGGCCGGGCGACCAAAGGTCGCCCGACGCCCGGGCTTTGCCCGGGCGGCCTCAGTGAGCGAGCG
AGCGCGCAGCTGCCTGCAGGGGCGCCTGATGCGGTATTTTCTCCTTACGCATCTGTGCGGTATTTCACAC
CGCATA
[79 nt withheld, positions 7906-7984]
